>Addgene plasmid #206399 | pcDNA3-hARFRP1(WT)-HA | addgene full sequence | sequence record 410672 | Addgene NGS Result
TCTCCCGATCCCCTATGGTGCACTCTCAGTACAATCTGCTCTGATGCCGCATAGTTAAGCCAGTATCTGC
TCCCTGCTTGTGTGTTGGAGGTCGCTGAGTAGTGCGCGAGCAAAATTTAAGCTACAACAAGGCAAGGCTT
GACCGACAATTGCATGAAGAATCTGCTTAGGGTTAGGCGTTTTGCGCTGCTTCGCGATGTACGGGCCAGA
TATACGCGTTGACATTGATTATTGACTAGTTATTAATAGTAATCAATTACGGGGTCATTAGTTCATAGCC
CATATATGGAGTTCCGCGTTACATAACTTACGGTAAATGGCCCGCCTGGCTGACCGCCCAACGACCCCCG
CCCATTGACGTCAATAATGACGTATGTTCCCATAGTAACGCCAATAGGGACTTTCCATTGACGTCAATGG
GTGGAGTATTTACGGTAAACTGCCCACTTGGCAGTACATCAAGTGTATCATATGCCAAGTACGCCCCCTA
TTGACGTCAATGACGGTAAATGGCCCGCCTGGCATTATGCCCAGTACATGACCTTATGGGACTTTCCTAC
TTGGCAGTACATCTACGTATTAGTCATCGCTATTACCATGGTGATGCGGTTTTGGCAGTACATCAATGGG
CGTGGATAGCGGTTTGACTCACGGGGATTTCCAAGTCTCCACCCCATTGACGTCAATGGGAGTTTGTTTT
GGCACCAAAATCAACGGGACTTTCCAAAATGTCGTAACAACTCCGCCCCATTGACGCAAATGGGCGGTAG
GCGTGTACGGTGGGAGGTCTATATAAGCAGAGCTCTCTGGCTAACTAGAGAACCCACTGCTTACTGGCTT
ATCGAAATTAATACGACTCACTATAGGGAGACCCAAGCTTGGTACCGAGCTCGGATCCACCATGTACACG
CTGCTGTCGGGCTTGTACAAGTACATGTTTCAGAAGGACGAGTACTGCATCCTGATCCTGGGCCTGGACA
ATGCTGGGAAGACGACCTTCCTGGAGCAGTCGAAAACCCGATTTAACAAGAACTACAAGGGGATGAGTCT
ATCCAAAATCACCACCACCGTGGGCCTAAACATCGGCACTGTGGATGTGGGAAAGGCTCGGCTCATGTTC
TGGGACTTAGGAGGGCAGGAAGAGCTGCAGTCTTTGTGGGACAAGTATTATGCGGAGTGTCACGGCGTCA
TCTACGTCATTGACTCCACCGACGAGGAGAGGCTGGCTGAGTCCAAGCAGGCGTTTGAGAAGGTGGTGAC
CAGCGAGGCGCTGTGCGGTGTCCCCGTCTTGGTGCTGGCCAACAAGCAGGATGTGGAGACGTGCCTCTCA
ATCCCTGACATCAAGACGGCCTTCAGCGACTGCACCAGCAAGATCGGCAGGCGCGATTGCCTGACCCAGG
CCTGCTCGGCCCTCACAGGCAAAGGGGTGCGCGAGGGCATCGAGTGGATGGTGAAGTGTGTCGTGCGGAA
TGTGCACCGGCCGCCGCGGCAGAGGGACATCACGCTCGAGTATCCATACGATGTACCAGACTACGCAGAG
ATCCACTAGTTCTAGAGGGCCCTATTCTATAGTGTCACCTAAATGCTAGAGCTCGCTGATCAGCCTCGAC
TGTGCCTTCTAGTTGCCAGCCATCTGTTGTTTGCCCCTCCCCCGTGCCTTCCTTGACCCTGGAAGGTGCC
ACTCCCACTGTCCTTTCCTAATAAAATGAGGAAATTGCATCGCATTGTCTGAGTAGGTGTCATTCTATTC
TGGGGGGTGGGGTGGGGCAGGACAGCAAGGGGGAGGATTGGGAAGACAATAGCAGGCATGCTGGGGATGC
GGTGGGCTCTATGGCTTCTGAGGCGGAAAGAACCAGCTGGGGCTCTAGGGGGTATCCCC
[124 nt withheld, positions 1880-2003]
C
[91 nt withheld, positions 2005-2095]
A
[49 nt withheld, positions 2097-2145]
CCTTTGACGTTGGAGTCCACGTTCTTT
[37 nt withheld, positions 2173-2209]
ACCCTATCTCGGTCTATTCTTTTGATTTATAAGGGATTTTGCCGATTTCGGCCTATTGGTTAAAAAATGA
GCTGATTTAACAAAAATTTAACGCGAATTAATTCTGTGGAATGTGTGTCAGTTAGGGTGTGGAAAGTCCC
CAGGCTCCCCAGCAGGCAGAAGTATGCAAAGCATGCATCTCAATTAGTCAGCAACCAGGTGTGGAAAGTC
CCCAGGCTCCCCAGCAGGCAGAAGTATGCAAAGCATGCATCTCAATTAGTCAGCAACCATAGTCCCGCCC
CTAACTCCGCCCATCCCGCCCCTAACTCCGCCCAGTTCCGCCCATTCTCCGCCCCATGGCTGACTAATTT
TTTTTATTTATGCAGAGGCCGAGGCCGCCTCTGCCTCTGAGCTATTCCAGAAGTAGTGAGGAGGCTTTTT
TGGAGGCCTAGGCTTTTGCAAAAAGCTCCCGGGAGCTTGTATATCCATTTTCGGATCTGATCAAGAGACA
GGATGAGGATCGTTTCGCATGATTGAACAAGATGGATTGCACGCAGGTTCTCCGGCCGCTTGGGTGGAGA
GGCTATTCGGCTATGACTGGGCACAACAGACAATCGGCTGCTCTGATGCCGCCGTGTTCCGGCTGTCAGC
GCAGGGGCGCCCGGTTCTTTTTGTCAAGACCGACCTGTCCGGTGCCCTGAATGAACTGCAGGACGAGGCA
GCGCGGCTATCGTGGCTGGCCACGACGGGCGTTCCTTGCGCAGCTGTGCTCGACGTTGTCACTGAAGCGG
GAAGGGACTGGCTGCTATTGGGCGAAGTGCCGGGGCAGGATCTCCTGTCATCTCACCTTGCTCCTGCCGA
GAAAGTATCCATCATGGCTGATGCAATGCGGCGGCTGCATACGCTTGATCCGGCTACCTGCCCATTCGAC
CACCAAGCGAAACATCGCATCGAGCGAGCACGTACTCGGATGGAAGCCGGTCTTGTCGATCAGGATGATC
TGGACGAAGAGCATCAGGGGCTCGCGCCAGCCGAACTGTTCGCCAGGCTCAAGGCGCGCATGCCCGACGG
CGAGGATCTCGTCGTGACCCATGGCGATGCCTGCTTGCCGAATATCATGGTGGAAAATGGCCGCTTTTCT
GGATTCATCGACTGTGGCCGGCTGGGTGTGGCGGACCGCTATCAGGACATAGCGTTGGCTACCCGTGATA
TTGCTGAAGAGCTTGGCGGCGAATGGGCTGACCGCTTCCTCGTGCTTTACGGTATCGCCGCTCCCGATTC
GCAGCGCATCGCCTTCTATCGCCTTCTTGACGAGTTCTTCTGAGCGGGACTCTGGGGTTCGAAATGACCG
ACCAAGCGACGCCCAACCTGCCATCACGAGATTTCGATTCCACCGCCGCCTTCTATGAAAGGTTGGGCTT
CGGAATCGTTTTCCGGGACGCCGGCTGGATGATCCTCCAGCGCGGGGATCTCATGCTGGAGTTCTTCGCC
CACCCCAACTTGTTTATTGCAGCTTATAATGGTTACAAATAAAGCAATAGCATCACAAATTTCACAAATA
AAGCATTTTTTTCACTGCATTCTAGTTGTGGTTTGTCCAAACTCATCAATGTATCTTATCATGTCTGTAT
ACCGTCGACCTCTAGCTAGAGCTTGGCGTAATCATGGTCATAGCTGTTTCCTGTGTGAAATTGTTATCCG
CTCACAATTCCACACAACATACGAGCCGGAAGCATAAAGTGTAAAGCCTGGGGTGCCTAATGAGTGAGCT
AACTCACATTAATTGCGTTGCGCTCACTGCCCGCTTTCCAGTCGGGAAACCTGTCGTGCCAGCTGCATTA
ATGAATCGGCCAACGCGCGGGGAGAGGCGGTTTGCGTATTGGGCGCTCTTCCGCTTCCTCGCTCACTGAC
TCGCTGCGCTCGGTCGTTCGGCTGCGGCGAGCGGTATCAGCTCACTCAAAGGCGGTAATACGGTTATCCA
CAGAATCAGGGGATAACGCAGGAAAGAACATGTGAGCAAAAGGCCAGCAAAAGGCCAGGAACCGTAAAAA
GGCCGCGTTGCTGGCGTTTTTCCATAGGCTCCGCCCCCCTGACGAGCATCACAAAAATCGACGCTCAAGT
CAGAGGTGGCGAAACCCGACAGGACTATAAAGATACCAGGCGTTTCCCCCTGGAAGCTCCCTCGTGCGCT
CTCCTGTTCCGACCCTGCCGCTTACCGGATACCTGTCCGCCTTTCTCCCTTCGGGAAGCGTGGCGCTTTC
TCATAGCTCACGCTGTAGGTATCTCAGTTCGGTGTAGGTCGTTCGCTCCAAGCTGGGCTGTGTGCACGAA
CCCCCCGTTCAGCCCGACCGCTGCGCCTTATCCGGTAACTATCGTCTTGAGTCCAACCCGGTAAGACACG
ACTTATCGCCACTGGCAGCAGCCACTGGTAACAGGATTAGCAGAGCGAGGTATGTAGGCGGTGCTACAGA
GTTCTTGAAGTGGTGGCCTAACTACGGCTACACTAGAAGAACAGTATTTGGTATCTGCGCTCTGCTGAAG
CCAGTTACCTTCGGAAAAAGAGTTGGTAGCTCTTGATCCGGCAAACAAACCACCGCTGGTAGCGGTGGTT
TTTTTGTTTGCAAGCAGCAGATTACGCGCAGAAAAAAAGGATCTCAAGAAGATCCTTTGATCTTTTCTAC
GGGGTCTGACGCTCAGTGGAACGAAAACTCACGTTAAGGGATTTTGGTCATGAGATTATCAAAAAGGATC
TTCACCTAGATCCTTTTAAATTAAAAATGAAGTTTTAAATCAATCTAAAGTATATATGAGTAAACTTGGT
CTGACAGTTACCAATGCTTAATCAGTGAGGCACCTATCTCAGCGATCTGTCTATTTCGTTCATCCATAGT
TGCCTGACTCCCCGTCGTGTAGATAACTACGATACGGGAGGGCTTACCATCTGGCCCCAGTGCTGCAATG
ATACCGCGAGACCCACGCTCACCGGCTCCAGATTTATCAGCAATAAACCAGCCAGCCGGAAGGGCCGAGC
GCAGAAGTGGTCCTGCAACTTTATCCGCCTCCATCCAGTCTATTAATTGTTGCCGGGAAGCTAGAGTAAG
TAGTTCGCCAGTTAATAGTTTGCGCAACGTTGTTGCCATTGCTACAGGCATCGTGGTGTCACGCTCGTCG
TTTGGTATGGCTTCATTCAGCTCCGGTTCCCAACGATCAAGGCGAGTTACATGATCCCCCATGTTGTGCA
AAAAAGCGGTTAGCTCCTTCGGTCCTCCGATCGTTGTCAGAAGTAAGTTGGCCGCAGTGTTATCACTCAT
GGTTATGGCAGCACTGCATAATTCTCTTACTGTCATGCCATCCGTAAGATGCTTTTCTGTGACTGGTGAG
TACTCAACCAAGTCATTCTGAGAATAGTGTATGCGGCGACCGAGTTGCTCTTGCCCGGCGTCAATACGGG
ATAATACCGCGCCACATAGCAGAACTTTAAAAGTGCTCATCATTGGAAAACGTTCTTCGGGGCGAAAACT
CTCAAGGATCTTACCGCTGTTGAGATCCAGTTCGATGTAACCCACTCGTGCACCCAACTGATCTTCAGCA
TCTTTTACTTTCACCAGCGTTTCTGGGTGAGCAAAAACAGGAAGGCAAAATGCCGCAAAAAAGGGAATAA
GGGCGACACGGAAATGTTGAATACTCATACTCTTCCTTTTTCAATATTATTGAAGCATTTATCAGGGTTA
TTGTCTCATGAGCGGATACATATTTGAATGTATTTAGAAAAATAAACAAATAGGGGTTCCGCGCACATTT
CCCCGAAAAGTGCCACCTGACGTCGACGGATCGGGAGA
Features (pLannotate 1.2.2; 22 found; start..end, strand, type, name):
     14..66      -  misc_feature   bom (fragment): basis of mobility region from pBR322
    221..600     +  enhancer       CMV enhancer: human cytomegalovirus immediate early enhancer
    601..804     +  promoter       CMV promoter: human cytomegalovirus (CMV) immediate early promoter
    800..833     +  LTR            5' LTR (truncated) (fragment): truncated 5' long terminal repeat (LTR) from HIV-1
    849..867     +  promoter       T7 promoter: promoter for bacteriophage T7 RNA polymerase
    902..1504    +  CDS            ARFRP1: ARFRP_HUMAN - Also known as ARP1. Experimental evidence at protein level: Swiss-Prot protein existence level 1. Trans-Golgi-associated GTPase that regulates protein sorting. Controls the targeting of ARL1 and its effector to the trans-Golgi. Required for the lipidation of chylomicrons in the intestine and required for VLDL lipidation in the liver. From Homo sapiens (Human).
   1540..1557    -  misc_feature   MCS (fragment): pBluescript multiple cloning site
   1566..1584    -  promoter       SP6 promoter: promoter for bacteriophage SP6 RNA polymerase
   1610..1834    +  polyA_signal   bGH poly(A) signal: bovine growth hormone polyadenylation signal
   1838..1859    +  promoter       SV40 promoter (fragment): SV40 enhancer and early promoter
   1880..2308    +  rep_origin     f1 ori (sequence partly withheld): f1 bacteriophage origin of replication; arrow indicates direction of (+) strand synthesis
   2322..2651    +  promoter       SV40 promoter: SV40 enhancer and early promoter
   2718..3509    +  CDS            neo: KKA2_KLEPN - Also known as kan, nptII. Experimental evidence at protein level: Swiss-Prot protein existence level 1. Resistance to kanamycin, neomycin, paromomycin, ribostamycin, butirosin and gentamicin B. From Klebsiella pneumoniae.
   3533..3691    +  CDS            ble (fragment): BLE_KLEPN - Experimental evidence at protein level: Swiss-Prot protein existence level 1. Binding protein with a strong affinity to the bleomycin family of antibiotics. Binds to CL990; an antimitotic-antibiotic compound. From Klebsiella pneumoniae.
   3686..3807    +  polyA_signal   SV40 poly(A) signal: SV40 polyadenylation signal
   3880..3896    -  protein_bind   lac operator: The lac repressor binds to the lac operator to inhibit transcription in E. coli. This inhibition can be relieved by adding lactose or isopropyl-β-D-thiogalactopyranoside (IPTG). lac repressor encoded by lacI
   3904..3934    -  promoter       lac promoter: promoter for the E. coli lac operon
   3949..3970    -  protein_bind   CAP binding site: CAP binding activates transcription in the presence of cAMP. E. coli catabolite activator protein
   3983..4075    -  CDS            lacI (fragment): lac repressor; lacI; The lac repressor binds to the lac operator to inhibit transcription in E. coli. This inhibition can be relieved by adding lactose or isopropyl-β-D-thiogalactopyranoside (IPTG).
   4258..4846    -  rep_origin     ori: high-copy-number ColE1/pMB1/pBR322/pUC origin of replication
   5017..5877    -  CDS            AmpR: β-lactamase; bla; confers resistance to ampicillin, carbenicillin, and related antibiotics
   5878..5982    -  promoter       AmpR promoter: bla
