[The description below was written by a language model from this plasmid's Addgene catalogue record and pLannotate feature annotations shown in this document.]
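Description:
pcDNA3-hARFRP1(WT)-HA is a mammalian expression plasmid of about 6.0 kb, built on the pcDNA3 backbone, for producing wild-type human ARFRP1 carrying a C-terminal HA epitope tag. It is maintained in E. coli through a high-copy ColE1/pUC-type origin and selected with ampicillin via the β-lactamase gene and its native promoter. An f1 origin is also present, which allows single-stranded DNA production. For mammalian cells, the backbone carries a neomycin phosphotransferase cassette driven by the SV40 enhancer/early promoter and terminated by an SV40 polyadenylation signal, so transfected cells can be selected with G418 if stable lines are wanted.

The ARFRP1 coding sequence sits downstream of the human cytomegalovirus immediate-early enhancer and promoter and upstream of the bovine growth hormone polyadenylation signal, giving strong constitutive expression after transfection. Flanking T7 and SP6 phage promoters are standard pcDNA3 elements useful for in vitro transcription or as sequencing primer sites. The HA tag is listed in the catalogue fields but is not annotated separately in the feature table; it would lie in the short stretch between the end of the annotated ARFRP1 reading frame and the residual polylinker. Several small annotated fragments (a truncated HIV-1 LTR match, ble, lacI, lac promoter/operator, bom) appear to be backbone remnants or short sequence matches rather than functional parts. The insert was cloned by restriction enzymes, but the sites are not recorded.

ARFRP1 is a trans-Golgi-associated Arf-like GTPase that controls recruitment of ARL1 and its effectors to the trans-Golgi. The epitope-tagged wild-type protein is suited to localisation and interaction studies of Golgi small GTPases in cultured mammalian cells.
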