Addgene plasmid #206399: pcDNA3-hARFRP1(WT)-HA
Purpose: Mammalian expression of hARFRP1
Depositing lab: Kazuhisa Nakayama & Hye-Won Shin. Depositing organization: Kyoto University, Graduate School of Pharmaceutical Sciences. Publication: Arfaptins are localized to the trans-Golgi by interaction with Arl1, but not Arfs. Man Z, Kondo Y, Koga H, Umino H, Nakayama K, Shin HW. J Biol Chem. 2011 Apr 1;286(13):11569-78. doi: 10.1074/jbc.M110.201442. Epub 2011 Jan 14. PubMed 21239483.
Backbone
  Vector backbone: pcDNA3
  Vector type: Mammalian Expression
Growth in bacteria
  Bacterial resistance: Ampicillin, 100 μg/mL
  Growth temperature: 37°C
  Growth strain: DH5alpha
  Copy number: High Copy
Gene/Insert
  Gene/Insert name: ARFRP1
  Species: H. sapiens (human)
  Entrez Gene: ARFRP1 (a.k.a. ARL18, ARP, Arp1)
  Tag / fusion protein: HA (C terminal on insert)
  Cloning method: Restriction Enzyme; 5′ cloning site unknown (unknown if destroyed)
Terms and licenses: Academic/Nonprofit Terms; Industry Terms: Not Available to Industry
How to cite: pcDNA3-hARFRP1(WT)-HA was a gift from Kazuhisa Nakayama & Hye-Won Shin (Addgene plasmid # 206399 ; http://n2t.net/addgene:206399 ; RRID:Addgene_206399)
